>Addgene plasmid #141355 | pMP71-BFP | addgene full sequence | sequence record 305179 | Addgene NGS Result
CTAGCTTAAGTAACGCCATTTTGCAAGGCATGGAAAATACATAACTGAGAATAGAGAAGTTCAGATCAAG
GTTAGGAACAGAGAGACAGCAGAATATGGGCCAAACAGGATATCTGTGGTAAGCAGTTCCTGCCCCGGCT
CAGGGCCAAGAACAGTTGGAACAGCAGAATATGGGCCAAACAGGATATCTGTGGTAAGCAGTTCCTGCCC
CGGCTCAGGGCCAAGAACAGATGGTCCCCAGATGCGGTCCCGCCCTCAGCAGTTTCTAGAGAACCATCAG
ATGTTTCCAGGGTGCCCCAAGGACCTGAAATGACCCTGTGCCTTATTTGAACTAACCAATCAGTTCGCTT
CTCGCTTCTGTTCGCGCGCTTCTGCTCCCCGAGCTCAATAAAAGAGCCCACAACCCCTCACTCGGCGCGC
CAGTCCTCCGATAGACTGCGTCGCCCGGGTACCCGTATTCCCAATAAAGCCTCTTGCTGTTTGCATCCGA
ATCGTGGACTCGCTGATCCTTGGGAGGGTCTCCTCAGATTGATTGACTGCCCACCTCGGGGGTCTTTCAT
TTGGAGGTTCCACCGAGATTTGGAGACCCCTGCCCAGGGACCACCGACCCCCCCGCCGGGAGGTAAGCTG
GCCAGCGGTCGTTTCGTGTCTGTCTCTGTCTTTGTGCGTGTTTGTGCCGGCATCTAATGTTTGCGCCTGC
GTCTGTACTAGTTGGCTAACTAGATCTGTATCTGGCGGTCCCGCGGAAGAACTGACGAGTTCGTATTCCC
GGCCGCAGCCCCTGGGAGACGTCCCAGCGGCCTCGGGGGCCCGTTTTGTGGCCCATTCTGTATCAGTTAA
CCTACCCGAGTCGGACTTTTTGGAGCTCCGCCACTGTCCGAGGGGTACGTGGCTTTGTTGGGGGACGAGA
GACAGAGACACTTCCCGCCCCCGTCTGAATTTTTGCTTTCGGTTTTACGCCGAAACCGCGCCGCGCGTCT
TGTCTGCTGCAGCATCGTTCTGTGTTGTCTCTGTCTGACTGTGTTTCTGTATTTGTCTGAAAATTAGCTC
GACAAAGTTAAGTAATAGTCCCTCTCTCCAAGCTCACTTACAGGCGGCCGCCACCATGGCCACCATGTCC
GAACTCATCAAGGAAAATATGCACATGAAACTGTATATGGAGGGCACCGTCGATAATCACCACTTCAAAT
GTACCAGCGAAGGCGAGGGAAAGCCATACGAAGGCACACAGACTATGAGGATCAAAGTGGTCGAGGGAGG
ACCACTGCCTTTCGCCTTTGACATTCTGGCTACAAGCTTCCTCTATGGCTCCAAGACCTTCATCAACCAC
ACTCAGGGAATTCCTGACTTCTTTAAACAGTCTTTCCCAGAGGGCTTCACCTGGGAACGAGTGACCACAT
ACGAAGATGGGGGTGTCCTGACCGCCACACAGGACACCTCACTGCAGGATGGGTGCCTCATCTATAACGT
GAAGATTAGAGGGGTCAACTTCACCAGCAATGGTCCCGTGATGCAGAAGAAAACACTGGGGTGGGAGGCC
TTCACCGAAACCCTGTACCCTGCCGACGGAGGACTGGAGGGTCGGAATGATATGGCTCTGAAGCTCGTGG
GGGGTTCTCATCTGATCGCAAACATCAAGACTACCTATCGCAGTAAGAAACCAGCCAAGAATCTGAAAAT
GCCCGGAGTGTACTATGTCGATTACAGGCTGGAGAGAATCAAGGAAGCTAACAATGAGACCTATGTGGAA
CAGCACGAAGTCGCTGTGGCACGCTACTGTGACCTCCCAAGCAAACTCGGACATAAACTGAATTAAGGAT
CCAAGCTTAGGCCTGCTCGCTTTCTTGCTGTCCCATTTCTATTAAAGGTTCCTTTGTTCCCTAAGTCCAA
CTACTAAACTGGGGGATATTATGAAGGGCCTTGAGCATCTGGATTCTGCCTAGCGCTAAGCTTAACACGA
GCCATAGATAGAATAAAAGATTTTATTTAGTCTCCAGAAAAAGGGGGGAATGAAAGACCCCACCTGTAGG
TTTGGCAAGCTAGCTTAAGTAACGCCATTTTGCAAGGCATGGAAAATACATAACTGAGAATAGAGAAGTT
CAGATCAAGGTTAGGAACAGAGAGACAGCAGAATATGGGCCAAACAGGATATCTGTGGTAAGCAGTTCCT
GCCCCGGCTCAGGGCCAAGAACAGTTGGAACAGCAGAATATGGGCCAAACAGGATATCTGTGGTAAGCAG
TTCCTGCCCCGGCTCAGGGCCAAGAACAGATGGTCCCCAGATGCGGTCCCGCCCTCAGCAGTTTCTAGAG
AACCATCAGATGTTTCCAGGGTGCCCCAAGGACCTGAAATGACCCTGTGCCTTATTTGAACTAACCAATC
AGTTCGCTTCTCGCTTCTGTTCGCGCGCTTCTGCTCCCCGAGCTCAATAAAAGAGCCCACAACCCCTCAC
TCGGCGCGCCAGTCCTCCGATAGACTGCGTCGCCCGGGTACCCGTGTTCTCAATAAACCCTCTTGCAGTT
GCATCCGACTCGTGGTCTCGCTGTTCCTTGGGAGGGTCTCCTCTGAGTGATTGACTGCCCACCTCGGGGG
TCTTTCATTCTCGAGCAGCTTGGCGTAATCATGGTCATAGCTGTTTCCTGTGTGAAATTGTTATCCGCTC
ACAATTCCACACAACATACGAGCCGGAAGCATAAAGTGTAAAGCCTGGGGTGCCTAATGAGTGAGCTAAC
TCACATTAATTGCGTTGCGCTCACTGCCCGCTTTCCAGTCGGGAAACCTGTCGTGCCAGCTGCATTAATG
AATCGGCCAACGCGCGGGGAGAGGCGGTTTGCGTATTGGGCGCTCTTCCGCTTCCTCGCTCACTGACTCG
CTGCGCTCGGTCGTTCGGCTGCGGCGAGCGGTATCAGCTCACTCAAAGGCGGTAATACGGTTATCCACAG
AATCAGGGGATAACGCAGGAAAGAACATGTGAGCAAAAGGCCAGCAAAAGGCCAGGAACCGTAAAAAGGC
CGCGTTGCTGGCGTTTTTCCATAGGCTCCGCCCCCCTGACGAGCATCACAAAAATCGACGCTCAAGTCAG
AGGTGGCGAAACCCGACAGGACTATAAAGATACCAGGCGTTTCCCCCTGGAAGCTCCCTCGTGCGCTCTC
CTGTTCCGACCCTGCCGCTTACCGGATACCTGTCCGCCTTTCTCCCTTCGGGAAGCGTGGCGCTTTCTCA
TAGCTCACGCTGTAGGTATCTCAGTTCGGTGTAGGTCGTTCGCTCCAAGCTGGGCTGTGTGCACGAACCC
CCCGTTCAGCCCGACCGCTGCGCCTTATCCGGTAACTATCGTCTTGAGTCCAACCCGGTAAGACACGACT
TATCGCCACTGGCAGCAGCCACTGGTAACAGGATTAGCAGAGCGAGGTATGTAGGCGGTGCTACAGAGTT
CTTGAAGTGGTGGCCTAACTACGGCTACACTAGAAGAACAGTATTTGGTATCTGCGCTCTGCTGAAGCCA
GTTACCTTCGGAAAAAGAGTTGGTAGCTCTTGATCCGGCAAACAAACCACCGCTGGTAGCGGTGGTTTTT
TTGTTTGCAAGCAGCAGATTACGCGCAGAAAAAAAGGATCTCAAGAAGATCCTTTGATCTTTTCTACGGG
GTCTGACGCTCAGTGGAACGAAAACTCACGTTAAGGGATTTTGGTCATGAGATTATCAAAAAGGATCTTC
ACCTAGATCCTTTTAAATTAAAAATGAAGTTTTAAATCAATCTAAAGTATATATGAGTAAACTTGGTCTG
ACAGTTACCAATGCTTAATCAGTGAGGCACCTATCTCAGCGATCTGTCTATTTCGTTCATCCATAGTTGC
CTGACTCCCCGTCGTGTAGATAACTACGATACGGGAGGGCTTACCATCTGGCCCCAGTGCTGCAATGATA
CCGCGAGACCCACGCTCACCGGCTCCAGATTTATCAGCAATAAACCAGCCAGCCGGAAGGGCCGAGCGCA
GAAGTGGTCCTGCAACTTTATCCGCCTCCATCCAGTCTATTAATTGTTGCCGGGAAGCTAGAGTAAGTAG
TTCGCCAGTTAATAGTTTGCGCAACGTTGTTGCCATTGCTACAGGCATCGTGGTGTCACGCTCGTCGTTT
GGTATGGCTTCATTCAGCTCCGGTTCCCAACGATCAAGGCGAGTTACATGATCCCCCATGTTGTGCAAAA
AAGCGGTTAGCTCCTTCGGTCCTCCGATCGTTGTCAGAAGTAAGTTGGCCGCAGTGTTATCACTCATGGT
TATGGCAGCACTGCATAATTCTCTTACTGTCATGCCATCCGTAAGATGCTTTTCTGTGACTGGTGAGTAC
TCAACCAAGTCATTCTGAGAATAGTGTATGCGGCGACCGAGTTGCTCTTGCCCGGCGTCAATACGGGATA
ATACCGCGCCACATAGCAGAACTTTAAAAGTGCTCATCATTGGAAAACGTTCTTCGGGGCGAAAACTCTC
AAGGATCTTACCGCTGTTGAGATCCAGTTCGATGTAACCCACTCGTGCACCCAACTGATCTTCAGCATCT
TTTACTTTCACCAGCGTTTCTGGGTGAGCAAAAACAGGAAGGCAAAATGCCGCAAAAAAGGGAATAAGGG
CGACACGGAAATGTTGAATACTCATACTCTTCCTTTTTCAATATTATTGAAGCATTTATCAGGGTTATTG
TCTCATGAGCGGATACATATTTGAATGTATTTAGAAAAATAAACAAATAGGGGTTCCGCGCACATTTCCC
CGAAAAGTGCCACCTGACGTCTAAGAAACCATTATTATCATGACATTAACCTATAAAAATAGGCGTATCA
CGAGGCCCTTTCGTCTCGCGCGTTTCGGTGATGACGGTGAAAACCTCTGACACATGCAGCTCCCGGAGAC
GGTCACAGCTTGTCTGTAAGCGGATGCCGGGAGCAGACAAGCCCGTCAGGGCGCGTCAGCGGGTGTTGGC
GGGTGTCGGGGCTGGCTTAACTATGCGGCATCAGAGCAGATTGTACTGAGAGTGCACCATATGCGGTGTG
AAATACCGCACAGATGCGTAAGGAGAAAATACCGCATCAGGCGCCATTCGCCATTCAGGCTGCGCAACTG
TTGGGAAGGGCGATCGGTGCGGGCCTCTTCGCTATTACGCCAGCTGGCGAAAGGGGGATGTGCTGCAAGG
CGATTAAGTTGGGTAACGCCAGGGTTTTCCCAGTCACGACGTTGTAAAACGACGGCCAGTGAATTAGTAC
T
Features (pLannotate 1.2.2; 18 found; start..end, strand, type, name):
      1..82      +  LTR            3' LTR (ΔU3) (fragment): self-inactivating 3' long terminal repeat (LTR) from Moloney murine leukemia virus
     92..538     +  LTR            LTR: long terminal repeat from Moloney murine leukemia virus
    700..801     +  ncRNA          Gammaretro CES: Accession: RF00374 - Gammaretrovirus core encapsidation signal
    841..1044    +  CDS            GGAG_MLVAV (fragment): Experimental evidence at protein level: Swiss-Prot protein existence level 1. Plays a role in viral particle release. Presumably acts by facilitating the fission of the virion bud at the cell surface (PubMed:17267509, PubMed:22828015). May prevent the antiviral activity of murine APOBEC3 (PubMed:25505062, PubMed:23671100, PubMed:20702647). From AKV murine leukemia virus (AKR (endogenous) murine leukemia virus).
   1070..1095    +  misc_feature   pol region (fragment): Moloney murine leukemia virus (MMLV) pol region containing the splice acceptor site
   1115..1813    +  CDS            TagBFP: TagBFP is a basic (constitutively fluorescent) blue fluorescent protein published in 2008, derived from Entacmaea quadricolor. It is reported to be a very rapidly-maturing monomer with very low acid sensitivity.
   1835..1942    +  polyA_signal   β-globin poly(A) (fragment): human β-globin polyadenylation signal
   2009..2599    +  LTR            LTR: long terminal repeat from Moloney murine leukemia virus
   2648..2664    -  protein_bind   lac operator: The lac repressor binds to the lac operator to inhibit transcription in E. coli. This inhibition can be relieved by adding lactose or isopropyl-β-D-thiogalactopyranoside (IPTG). lac repressor encoded by lacI
   2672..2702    -  promoter       lac promoter: promoter for the E. coli lac operon
   2717..2738    -  protein_bind   CAP binding site: CAP binding activates transcription in the presence of cAMP. E. coli catabolite activator protein
   2751..2843    -  CDS            lacI (fragment): lac repressor; lacI; The lac repressor binds to the lac operator to inhibit transcription in E. coli. This inhibition can be relieved by adding lactose or isopropyl-β-D-thiogalactopyranoside (IPTG).
   3026..3614    -  rep_origin     ori: high-copy-number ColE1/pMB1/pBR322/pUC origin of replication
   3785..4645    -  CDS            AmpR: β-lactamase; bla; confers resistance to ampicillin, carbenicillin, and related antibiotics
   4646..4750    -  promoter       AmpR promoter: bla
   4845..4880    +  CDS            rop (fragment): Rop protein, which maintains plasmids at low copy number; rop
   4982..5081    +  misc_feature   bom (fragment): basis of mobility region from pBR322
   5087..5244    -  CDS            lacZα (fragment): LacZα fragment of β-galactosidase; lacZ fragment
