[The description below was written by a language model from this plasmid's Addgene catalogue record and pLannotate feature annotations shown in this document.]
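Description:
pMP71-BFP is a gammaretroviral expression vector of about 5.2 kb, built on the pMP71 backbone and carrying the blue fluorescent protein TagBFP as its only payload. It is propagated in E. coli as a high-copy plasmid through a ColE1/pUC-type origin and selected with ampicillin via the β-lactamase gene and its own promoter. The bacterial portion also contains cloning-vector remnants with no evident functional role here: a lac promoter, operator and CAP site, plus fragments of lacI, lacZα, rop and the pBR322 bom region.

The retroviral cassette is flanked by murine leukemia virus-type long terminal repeats, and the record gives the LTR as the promoter for the insert, so the 5′ LTR drives transcription of both the packageable genomic RNA and the reporter message. Downstream of the 5′ LTR lie the gammaretrovirus core encapsidation signal, which directs the RNA into virions, a short gag-related fragment, and a small piece of the pol region containing the splice acceptor. The synthetic TagBFP coding sequence (about 0.7 kb, cloned between NcoI and BamHI sites that were both retained) follows. TagBFP is a monomeric, rapidly maturing blue protein derived from Entacmaea quadricolor. Between the reporter and the 3′ LTR the annotation software calls a partial human β-globin polyadenylation signal. It also labels a short stretch at the start of the sequence as a self-inactivating ΔU3 LTR fragment, but both are fragmentary automated matches.

No viral structural genes are intact, so particle production depends on packaging functions supplied in trans. The vector suits stable transduction and blue fluorescent marking of mammalian cells. It was deposited with a study of a mouse model made immunologically tolerant to reporter and modifier proteins.
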