Addgene plasmid #141355: pMP71-BFP
Purpose: pMP71 expression vector containing BFP
Depositing lab: Ton Schumacher. Depositing organization: Netherlands Cancer Institute. Publication: A mouse model that is immunologically tolerant to reporter and modifier proteins. Bresser K, Dijkgraaf FE, Pritchard CEJ, Huijbers IJ, Song JY, Rohr JC, Scheeren FA, Schumacher TN. Commun Biol. 2020 May 29;3(1):273. doi: 10.1038/s42003-020-0979-0. PubMed 32472011.
Backbone
  Vector backbone: pMP71
  Backbone size w/o insert (bp): 4500
  Total vector size (bp): 5200
  Vector type: Mammalian Expression, Retroviral
Growth in bacteria
  Bacterial resistance: Ampicillin, 100 μg/mL
  Growth temperature: 37°C
  Growth strain: NEB Stable
  Copy number: High Copy
Gene/Insert
  Gene/Insert name: tagBFP
  Species: Synthetic
  Insert size (bp): 711
  Promoter: LTR
  Cloning method: Restriction Enzyme; 5′ cloning site NcoI (not destroyed); 3′ cloning site BamHI (not destroyed)
  Sequencing primers: 5′ GCTCCACAAAGTTAAGTAATAGTCC
Terms and licenses: Academic/Nonprofit Terms; Industry Terms: Not Available to Industry
How to cite: pMP71-BFP was a gift from Ton Schumacher (Addgene plasmid # 141355 ; http://n2t.net/addgene:141355 ; RRID:Addgene_141355)
